Addgene plasmid #131009: pCas9GG
Purpose: Backbone plasmid for generating CRISPR arrays for SpCas9 using CRATES. Contains a direct repeat and a RFP-dropout cassette.
Depositing lab: Chase Beisel. Depositing organization: Helmholtz-Zentrum fuer Infektionsforschung (HZI). Publication: Modular one-pot assembly of CRISPR arrays enables library generation and reveals factors influencing crRNA biogenesis. Liao C, Ttofali F, Slotkowski RA, Denny SR, Cecil TD, Leenay RT, Keung AJ, Beisel CL. Nat Commun. 2019 Jul 3;10(1):2948. doi: 10.1038/s41467-019-10747-3. PubMed 31270316.
Backbone
  Vector backbone: pBAD18
  Total vector size (bp): 4287
  Modifications to backbone: arabinose PBAD promoter is replaced by PJ23119 promoter
  Vector type: Bacterial Expression, CRISPR
Growth in bacteria
  Bacterial resistance: Ampicillin, 100 μg/mL
  Growth temperature: 37°C
  Growth strain: DH5alpha
  Copy number: High Copy
Gene/Insert 1
  Gene/Insert name: direct repeat of SpCas9
  Insert size (bp): 36
  Cloning method: Gibson Cloning
  Sequencing primers: 5′ AGCGCTCATGAGCCCGA; 3′ TGCCGCCAGGCAAATTCTG
Gene/Insert 2
  Gene/Insert name: promoter PJ23119
  Insert size (bp): 35
  Cloning method: Gibson Cloning
  Sequencing primers: 5′ AGCGCTCATGAGCCCGA; 3′ TGCCGCCAGGCAAATTCTG
Gene/Insert 3
  Gene/Insert name: mRFP expression cassette
  Insert size (bp): 895
  Promoter: Bba_R0040 TetR
  Cloning method: Gibson Cloning
  Sequencing primers: 5′ AGCGCTCATGAGCCCGA; 3′ TGCCGCCAGGCAAATTCTG
Terms and licenses: Academic/Nonprofit Terms; Industry Terms: Not Available to Industry
How to cite: pCas9GG was a gift from Chase Beisel (Addgene plasmid # 131009 ; http://n2t.net/addgene:131009 ; RRID:Addgene_131009)
