[The description below was written by a language model from this plasmid's Addgene catalogue record and pLannotate feature annotations shown in this document.]
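Description:
pCas9GG is a bacterial CRISPR-array cloning backbone of about 4.3 kb, derived from pBAD18, in which the arabinose-inducible PBAD promoter has been replaced by the strong constitutive synthetic promoter J23119. It is propagated in E. coli as a high-copy plasmid through a ColE1/pMB1-type origin and selected with ampicillin via the bla (β-lactamase) gene. The backbone also carries a filamentous phage (f1/M13) origin, the pBR322 bom region, and short remnants of rop, the tetracycline resistance gene and its promoter. These remnants are annotated only as fragments, so they are presumably non-functional.

Downstream of J23119 and a small piece of polylinker lies a single 36-bp direct repeat of the Streptococcus pyogenes Cas9 CRISPR system. This is followed directly by an mRFP1 expression cassette driven by the TetR-repressible BBa_R0040 promoter, which the automated annotation picks up as a tet operator and a short "H1-2O2" fragment. The cassette ends in rrnB T1 and T7Te terminators, and the rrnB 5S/T1/T2 terminator region inherited from pBAD18 lies beyond it.

The RFP cassette serves as a dropout marker. In the CRATES one-pot assembly method, spacer–repeat units are inserted in place of mRFP, so correctly assembled clones lose red fluorescence while colonies carrying the parental plasmid stay red. The plasmid's "GG" suffix suggests Golden Gate-style assembly, but the record does not name the restriction sites involved. The resulting array is transcribed constitutively from J23119 to supply multiple crRNAs for SpCas9. The plasmid encodes neither Cas9 nor a tracrRNA, so these must be supplied separately. The depositor and sequencing-derived records have the same features in the same order and differ by one nucleotide in length.
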