Features (pLannotate 1.2.2; 19 found; start..end, strand, type, name):
    288..876     +  rep_origin     ori: high-copy-number ColE1/pMB1/pBR322/pUC origin of replication
   1062..1202    -  misc_feature   bom: basis of mobility region from pBR322
   1304..1344    -  CDS            rop (fragment): Rop protein, which maintains plasmids at low copy number; rop
   1343..1530    -  CDS            TcR (fragment): tetracycline efflux protein; tet; confers resistance to tetracycline
   1540..1558    +  promoter       tet promoter (fragment): E. coli promoter for tetracycline efflux protein gene
   1563..1597    +  promoter       J23119 promoter: bacterial promoter (Registry of Standard Biological Parts BBa J23119)
   1604..1621    +  misc_feature   MCS (fragment): pUC18/19 multiple cloning site
   1630..1665    +  repeat_region  DR: direct repeat for the Streptococcus pyogenes CRISPR/Cas system
   1677..1695    +  protein_bind   tet operator: tetO; bacterial operator O2 for the tetR and tetA genes tetracycline repressor TetR
   1701..1720    +  promoter       H1-2O2 promoter (fragment): doxycycline-inducible variant of the human H1 RNA promoter (Henriksen et al., 2007)
   1756..2430    +  CDS            mRFP1: mRFP1 is a basic (constitutively fluorescent) red fluorescent protein published in 2002, derived from Discosoma sp.. It is reported to be a somewhat slowly-maturing monomer with low acid sensitivity.
   2451..2522    +  terminator     rrnB T1 terminator: transcription terminator T1 from the E. coli rrnB gene
   2538..2565    +  terminator     T7Te terminator: phage T7 early transcription terminator
   2672..2787    +  ncRNA          5S rRNA: Accession: RF00001 - 5S ribosomal RNA
   2791..2877    +  terminator     rrnB T1 terminator: Escherichia coli rrnB; transcription terminator T1 from the E. coli rrnB gene
   2969..2996    +  terminator     rrnB T2 terminator: transcription terminator T2 from the E. coli rrnB gene
   3015..3106    +  promoter       AmpR promoter: bla
   3107..3967    +  CDS            AmpR: β-lactamase; bla; confers resistance to ampicillin, carbenicillin, and related antibiotics
   4009..177     +  rep_origin     f1 ori (across the origin) (sequence partly withheld): f1 bacteriophage origin of replication; arrow indicates direction of (+) strand synthesis
>Addgene plasmid #131009 | pCas9GG | depositor full sequence | sequence record 252009 | pCas9GG sequence 4287 bps
AGTCCACGTTCTTTAATAGTGGACTCTTGTTCCAAACTTGAACAACACTCAACCCTATCTCGGGCTATTC
TTTTGATTTATAAGGGATTTTGCCGATTTCGGCCTATTGGTTAAAAAATGAGCTGATTTAACAAAAATTT
AACGCGAATTTTAACAAAATATTAACGTTTACAATTTAAAAGGATCTAGGTGAAGATCCTTTTTGATAAT
CTCATGACCAAAATCCCTTAACGTGAGTTTTCGTTCCACTGAGCGTCAGACCCCGTAGAAAAGATCAAAG
GATCTTCTTGAGATCCTTTTTTTCTGCGCGTAATCTGCTGCTTGCAAACAAAAAAACCACCGCTACCAGC
GGTGGTTTGTTTGCCGGATCAAGAGCTACCAACTCTTTTTCCGAAGGTAACTGGCTTCAGCAGAGCGCAG
ATACCAAATACTGTCCTTCTAGTGTAGCCGTAGTTAGGCCACCACTTCAAGAACTCTGTAGCACCGCCTA
CATACCTCGCTCTGCTAATCCTGTTACCAGTGGCTGCTGCCAGTGGCGATAAGTCGTGTCTTACCGGGTT
GGACTCAAGACGATAGTTACCGGATAAGGCGCAGCGGTCGGGCTGAACGGGGGGTTCGTGCACACAGCCC
AGCTTGGAGCGAACGACCTACACCGAACTGAGATACCTACAGCGTGAGCTATGAGAAAGCGCCACGCTTC
CCGAAGGGAGAAAGGCGGACAGGTATCCGGTAAGCGGCAGGGTCGGAACAGGAGAGCGCACGAGGGAGCT
TCCAGGGGGAAACGCCTGGTATCTTTATAGTCCTGTCGGGTTTCGCCACCTCTGACTTGAGCGTCGATTT
TTGTGATGCTCGTCAGGGGGGCGGAGCCTATGGAAAAACGCCAGCAACGCGGCCTTTTTACGGTTCCTGG
CCTTTTGCTGGCCTTTTGCTCACATGTTCTTTCCTGCGTTATCCCCTGATTCTGTGGATAACCGTATTAC
CGCCTTTGAGTGAGCTGATACCGCTCGCCGCAGCCGAACGACCGAGCGCAGCGAGTCAGTGAGCGAGGAA
GCGGAAGAGCGCCTGATGCGGTATTTTCTCCTTACGCATCTGTGCGGTATTTCACACCGCATATGGTGCA
CTCTCAGTACAATCTGCTCTGATGCCGCATAGTTAAGCCAGTATACACTCCGCTATCGCTACGTGACTGG
GTCATGGCTGCGCCCCGACACCCGCCAACACCCGCTGACGCGCCCTGACGGGCTTGTCTGCTCCCGGCAT
CCGCTTACAGACAAGCTGTGACGGTCTCCGGGAGCTGCATGTGTCAGAGGTTTTCACCGTCATCACCGAA
ACGCGCGAGGCAGCAAGGAGATGGCGCCCAACAGTCCCCCGGCCACGGGGCCTGCCACCATACCCACGCC
GAAACAAGCGCTCATGAGCCCGAAGTGGCGAGCCCGATCTTCCCCATCGGTGATGTCGGCGATATAGGCG
CCAGCAACCGCACCTGTGGCGCCGGTGATGCCGGCCACGATGCGTCCGGCGTAGAGGATCTGCTCATGTT
TGACAGCTTATCATCGATGCATTTGACAGCTAGCTCAGTCCTAGGTATAATGCTAGCGCTAGCGAATTCG
AGCTCGGTACCAAGACGTCGTTTTAGAGCTATGCTGTTTTGAATGGTCCCAAAACCGCAGGAGACGTCCC
TATCAGTGATAGAGATTGACATCCCTATCAGTGATAGAGATACTGAGCACGGATCTGAAAGAGGAGAAAG
GATCTATGGCGAGTAGCGAAGACGTTATCAAAGAGTTCATGCGTTTCAAAGTTCGTATGGAAGGTTCCGT
TAACGGTCACGAGTTCGAAATCGAAGGTGAAGGTGAAGGTCGTCCGTACGAAGGTACTCAGACCGCTAAA
CTGAAAGTTACCAAAGGTGGTCCGCTGCCGTTCGCTTGGGACATCCTGTCCCCGCAGTTCCAGTACGGTT
CCAAAGCTTACGTTAAACACCCGGCTGACATCCCGGACTACCTGAAACTGTCCTTCCCGGAAGGTTTCAA
ATGGGAACGTGTTATGAACTTCGAAGACGGTGGTGTTGTTACCGTTACCCAGGACTCCTCCCTGCAAGAC
GGTGAGTTCATCTACAAAGTTAAACTGCGTGGTACTAACTTCCCGTCCGACGGTCCGGTTATGCAGAAAA
AAACCATGGGTTGGGAAGCTTCCACCGAACGTATGTACCCGGAAGACGGTGCTCTGAAAGGTGAAATCAA
AATGCGTCTGAAACTGAAAGACGGTGGTCACTACGACGCTGAAGTTAAAACCACCTACATGGCTAAAAAA
CCGGTTCAGCTGCCGGGTGCTTACAAAACCGACATCAAACTGGACATCACCTCCCACAACGAAGACTACA
CCATCGTTGAACAGTACGAACGTGCTGAAGGTCGTCACTCCACCGGTGCTTAATAAGGATCTCCAGGCAT
CAAATAAAACGAAAGGCTCAGTCGAAAGACTGGGCCTTTCGTTTTATCTGTTGTTTGTCGGTGAACGCTC
TCTACTAGAGTCACACTGGCTCACCTTCGGGTGGGCCTTTCTGCGTTTATACGTCTCATTGCAAGCTTGG
CTGTTTTGGCGGATGAGAGAAGATTTTCAGCCTGATACAGATTAAATCAGAACGCAGAAGCGGTCTGATA
AAACAGAATTTGCCTGGCGGCAGTAGCGCGGTGGTCCCACCTGACCCCATGCCGAACTCAGAAGTGAAAC
GCCGTAGCGCCGATGGTAGTGTGGGGTCTCCCCATGCGAGAGTAGGGAACTGCCAGGCATCAAATAAAAC
GAAAGGCTCAGTCGAAAGACTGGGCCTTTCGTTTTATCTGTTGTTTGTCGGTGAACGCTCTCCTGAGTAG
GACAAATCCGCCGGGAGCGGATTTGAACGTTGCGAAGCAACGGCCCGGAGGGTGGCGGGCAGGACGCCCG
CCATAAACTGCCAGGCATCAAATTAAGCAGAAGGCCATCCTGACGGATGGCCTTTTTGCGTTTCTACAAA
CTCTTTTGTTTATTTTTCTAAATACATTCAAATATGTATCCGCTCATGAGACAATAACCCTGATAAATGC
TTCAATAATATTGAAAAAGGAAGAGTATGAGTATTCAACATTTCCGTGTCGCCCTTATTCCCTTTTTTGC
GGCATTTTGCCTTCCTGTTTTTGCTCACCCAGAAACGCTGGTGAAAGTAAAAGATGCTGAAGATCAGTTG
GGTGCACGAGTGGGTTACATCGAACTGGATCTCAACAGCGGTAAGATCCTTGAGAGTTTTCGCCCCGAAG
AACGTTTTCCAATGATGAGCACTTTTAAAGTTCTGCTATGTGGCGCGGTATTATCCCGTGTTGACGCCGG
GCAAGAGCAACTCGGTCGCCGCATACACTATTCTCAGAATGACTTGGTTGAGTACTCACCAGTCACAGAA
AAGCATCTTACGGATGGCATGACAGTAAGAGAATTATGCAGTGCTGCCATAACCATGAGTGATAACACTG
CGGCCAACTTACTTCTGACAACGATCGGAGGACCGAAGGAGCTAACCGCTTTTTTGCACAACATGGGGGA
TCATGTAACTCGCCTTGATCGTTGGGAACCGGAGCTGAATGAAGCCATACCAAACGACGAGCGTGACACC
ACGATGCCTGCAGCAATGGCAACAACGTTGCGCAAACTATTAACTGGCGAACTACTTACTCTAGCTTCCC
GGCAACAATTAATAGACTGGATGGAGGCGGATAAAGTTGCAGGACCACTTCTGCGCTCGGCCCTTCCGGC
TGGCTGGTTTATTGCTGATAAATCTGGAGCCGGTGAGCGTGGGTCTCGCGGTATCATTGCAGCACTGGGG
CCAGATGGTAAGCCCTCCCGTATCGTAGTTATCTACACGACGGGGAGTCAGGCAACTATGGATGAACGAA
ATAGACAGATCGCTGAGATAGGTGCCTCACTGATTAAGCATTGGTAACTGTCAGACCAAGTTTACTCATA
TATACTTTAGATTGATT
[125 nt withheld, positions 4008-4132]
C
[141 nt withheld, positions 4134-4274]
CCTTTGACGTTGG
