Features (pLannotate 1.2.2; 19 found; start..end, strand, type, name):
      1..35      +  promoter       J23119 promoter: bacterial promoter (Registry of Standard Biological Parts BBa J23119)
     42..59      +  misc_feature   MCS (fragment): pUC18/19 multiple cloning site
     68..103     +  repeat_region  DR: direct repeat for the Streptococcus pyogenes CRISPR/Cas system
    115..133     +  protein_bind   tet operator: tetO; bacterial operator O2 for the tetR and tetA genes tetracycline repressor TetR
    139..158     +  promoter       H1-2O2 promoter (fragment): doxycycline-inducible variant of the human H1 RNA promoter (Henriksen et al., 2007)
    194..868     +  CDS            mRFP1: mRFP1 is a basic (constitutively fluorescent) red fluorescent protein published in 2002, derived from Discosoma sp.. It is reported to be a somewhat slowly-maturing monomer with low acid sensitivity.
    889..960     +  terminator     rrnB T1 terminator: transcription terminator T1 from the E. coli rrnB gene
    976..1003    +  terminator     T7Te terminator: phage T7 early transcription terminator
   1110..1225    +  ncRNA          5S rRNA: Accession: RF00001 - 5S ribosomal RNA
   1229..1315    +  terminator     rrnB T1 terminator: Escherichia coli rrnB; transcription terminator T1 from the E. coli rrnB gene
   1407..1434    +  terminator     rrnB T2 terminator: transcription terminator T2 from the E. coli rrnB gene
   1453..1544    +  promoter       AmpR promoter: bla
   1545..2405    +  CDS            AmpR: β-lactamase; bla; confers resistance to ampicillin, carbenicillin, and related antibiotics
   2447..2827    +  rep_origin     M13 ori (sequence partly withheld): M13 bacteriophage origin of replication; arrow indicates direction of (+) strand synthesis
   3013..3601    +  rep_origin     ori: high-copy-number ColE1/pMB1/pBR322/pUC origin of replication
   3787..3927    -  misc_feature   bom: basis of mobility region from pBR322
   4029..4068    -  CDS            rop (fragment): Rop protein, which maintains plasmids at low copy number; rop
   4069..4254    -  CDS            TcR (fragment): tetracycline efflux protein; tet; confers resistance to tetracycline
   4264..4282    +  promoter       tet promoter (fragment): E. coli promoter for tetracycline efflux protein gene
>Addgene plasmid #131009 | pCas9GG | addgene full sequence | sequence record 257082 | Addgene NGS Result
TTGACAGCTAGCTCAGTCCTAGGTATAATGCTAGCGCTAGCGAATTCGAGCTCGGTACCAAGACGTCGTT
TTAGAGCTATGCTGTTTTGAATGGTCCCAAAACCGCAGGAGACGTCCCTATCAGTGATAGAGATTGACAT
CCCTATCAGTGATAGAGATACTGAGCACGGATCTGAAAGAGGAGAAAGGATCTATGGCGAGTAGCGAAGA
CGTTATCAAAGAGTTCATGCGTTTCAAAGTTCGTATGGAAGGTTCCGTTAACGGTCACGAGTTCGAAATC
GAAGGTGAAGGTGAAGGTCGTCCGTACGAAGGTACTCAGACCGCTAAACTGAAAGTTACCAAAGGTGGTC
CGCTGCCGTTCGCTTGGGACATCCTGTCCCCGCAGTTCCAGTACGGTTCCAAAGCTTACGTTAAACACCC
GGCTGACATCCCGGACTACCTGAAACTGTCCTTCCCGGAAGGTTTCAAATGGGAACGTGTTATGAACTTC
GAAGACGGTGGTGTTGTTACCGTTACCCAGGACTCCTCCCTGCAAGACGGTGAGTTCATCTACAAAGTTA
AACTGCGTGGTACTAACTTCCCGTCCGACGGTCCGGTTATGCAGAAAAAAACCATGGGTTGGGAAGCTTC
CACCGAACGTATGTACCCGGAAGACGGTGCTCTGAAAGGTGAAATCAAAATGCGTCTGAAACTGAAAGAC
GGTGGTCACTACGACGCTGAAGTTAAAACCACCTACATGGCTAAAAAACCGGTTCAGCTGCCGGGTGCTT
ACAAAACCGACATCAAACTGGACATCACCTCCCACAACGAAGACTACACCATCGTTGAACAGTACGAACG
TGCTGAAGGTCGTCACTCCACCGGTGCTTAATAAGGATCTCCAGGCATCAAATAAAACGAAAGGCTCAGT
CGAAAGACTGGGCCTTTCGTTTTATCTGTTGTTTGTCGGTGAACGCTCTCTACTAGAGTCACACTGGCTC
ACCTTCGGGTGGGCCTTTCTGCGTTTATACGTCTCATTGCAAGCTTGGCTGTTTTGGCGGATGAGAGAAG
ATTTTCAGCCTGATACAGATTAAATCAGAACGCAGAAGCGGTCTGATAAAACAGAATTTGCCTGGCGGCA
GTAGCGCGGTGGTCCCACCTGACCCCATGCCGAACTCAGAAGTGAAACGCCGTAGCGCCGATGGTAGTGT
GGGGTCTCCCCATGCGAGAGTAGGGAACTGCCAGGCATCAAATAAAACGAAAGGCTCAGTCGAAAGACTG
GGCCTTTCGTTTTATCTGTTGTTTGTCGGTGAACGCTCTCCTGAGTAGGACAAATCCGCCGGGAGCGGAT
TTGAACGTTGCGAAGCAACGGCCCGGAGGGTGGCGGGCAGGACGCCCGCCATAAACTGCCAGGCATCAAA
TTAAGCAGAAGGCCATCCTGACGGATGGCCTTTTTGCGTTTCTACAAACTCTTTTGTTTATTTTTCTAAA
TACATTCAAATATGTATCCGCTCATGAGACAATAACCCTGATAAATGCTTCAATAATATTGAAAAAGGAA
GAGTATGAGTATTCAACATTTCCGTGTCGCCCTTATTCCCTTTTTTGCGGCATTTTGCCTTCCTGTTTTT
GCTCACCCAGAAACGCTGGTGAAAGTAAAAGATGCTGAAGATCAGTTGGGTGCACGAGTGGGTTACATCG
AACTGGATCTCAACAGCGGTAAGATCCTTGAGAGTTTTCGCCCCGAAGAACGTTTTCCAATGATGAGCAC
TTTTAAAGTTCTGCTATGTGGCGCGGTATTATCCCGTGTTGACGCCGGGCAAGAGCAACTCGGTCGCCGC
ATACACTATTCTCAGAATGACTTGGTTGAGTACTCACCAGTCACAGAAAAGCATCTTACGGATGGCATGA
CAGTAAGAGAATTATGCAGTGCTGCCATAACCATGAGTGATAACACTGCGGCCAACTTACTTCTGACAAC
GATCGGAGGACCGAAGGAGCTAACCGCTTTTTTGCACAACATGGGGGATCATGTAACTCGCCTTGATCGT
TGGGAACCGGAGCTGAATGAAGCCATACCAAACGACGAGCGTGACACCACGATGCCTGCAGCAATGGCAA
CAACGTTGCGCAAACTATTAACTGGCGAACTACTTACTCTAGCTTCCCGGCAACAATTAATAGACTGGAT
GGAGGCGGATAAAGTTGCAGGACCACTTCTGCGCTCGGCCCTTCCGGCTGGCTGGTTTATTGCTGATAAA
TCTGGAGCCGGTGAGCGTGGGTCTCGCGGTATCATTGCAGCACTGGGGCCAGATGGTAAGCCCTCCCGTA
TCGTAGTTATCTACACGACGGGGAGTCAGGCAACTATGGATGAACGAAATAGACAGATCGCTGAGATAGG
TGCCTCACTGATTAAGCATTGGTAACTGTCAGACCAAGTTTACTCATATATACTTTAGATTGATT
[125 nt withheld, positions 2446-2570]
C
[141 nt withheld, positions 2572-2712]
CCTTTGACGTTGGAGTCCACGTTCTTT
[37 nt withheld, positions 2740-2776]
ACCCTATCTCGGGCTATTCTTTTGATTTATAAGGGATTTTGCCGATTTCGGCCTATTGGTTAAAAAATGA
GCTGATTTAACAAAAATTTAACGCGAATTTTAACAAAATATTAACGTTTACAATTTAAAAGGATCTAGGT
GAAGATCCTTTTTGATAATCTCATGACCAAAATCCCTTAACGTGAGTTTTCGTTCCACTGAGCGTCAGAC
CCCGTAGAAAAGATCAAAGGATCTTCTTGAGATCCTTTTTTTCTGCGCGTAATCTGCTGCTTGCAAACAA
AAAAACCACCGCTACCAGCGGTGGTTTGTTTGCCGGATCAAGAGCTACCAACTCTTTTTCCGAAGGTAAC
TGGCTTCAGCAGAGCGCAGATACCAAATACTGTCCTTCTAGTGTAGCCGTAGTTAGGCCACCACTTCAAG
AACTCTGTAGCACCGCCTACATACCTCGCTCTGCTAATCCTGTTACCAGTGGCTGCTGCCAGTGGCGATA
AGTCGTGTCTTACCGGGTTGGACTCAAGACGATAGTTACCGGATAAGGCGCAGCGGTCGGGCTGAACGGG
GGGTTCGTGCACACAGCCCAGCTTGGAGCGAACGACCTACACCGAACTGAGATACCTACAGCGTGAGCTA
TGAGAAAGCGCCACGCTTCCCGAAGGGAGAAAGGCGGACAGGTATCCGGTAAGCGGCAGGGTCGGAACAG
GAGAGCGCACGAGGGAGCTTCCAGGGGGAAACGCCTGGTATCTTTATAGTCCTGTCGGGTTTCGCCACCT
CTGACTTGAGCGTCGATTTTTGTGATGCTCGTCAGGGGGGCGGAGCCTATGGAAAAACGCCAGCAACGCG
GCCTTTTTACGGTTCCTGGCCTTTTGCTGGCCTTTTGCTCACATGTTCTTTCCTGCGTTATCCCCTGATT
CTGTGGATAACCGTATTACCGCCTTTGAGTGAGCTGATACCGCTCGCCGCAGCCGAACGACCGAGCGCAG
CGAGTCAGTGAGCGAGGAAGCGGAAGAGCGCCTGATGCGGTATTTTCTCCTTACGCATCTGTGCGGTATT
TCACACCGCATATGGTGCACTCTCAGTACAATCTGCTCTGATGCCGCATAGTTAAGCCAGTATACACTCC
GCTATCGCTACGTGACTGGGTCATGGCTGCGCCCCGACACCCGCCAACACCCGCTGACGCGCCCTGACGG
GCTTGTCTGCTCCCGGCATCCGCTTACAGACAAGCTGTGACGGTCTCCGGGAGCTGCATGTGTCAGAGGT
TTTCACCGTCATCACCGAAACGCGCGAGGCAGAAGGAGATGGCGCCCAACAGTCCCCCGGCCACGGGGCC
TGCCACCATACCCACGCCGAAACAAGCGCTCATGAGCCCGAAGTGGCGAGCCCGATCTTCCCCATCGGTG
ATGTCGGCGATATAGGCGCCAGCAACCGCACCTGTGGCGCCGGTGATGCCGGCCACGATGCGTCCGGCGT
AGAGGATCTGCTCATGTTTGACAGCTTATCATCGATGCAT
